Addgene plasmid #142587: TFORF0291
Purpose: Lentiviral vector for overexpressing transcription factor ORFs with unique 24-bp barcodes. Barcodes facilitate identification of transcription factors in pooled screens.
Depositing lab: Feng Zhang. Depositing organization: Broad Institute. Publication: A transcription factor atlas of directed differentiation. Joung J, Ma S, Tay T, Geiger-Schuller KR, Kirchgatterer PC, Verdine VK, Guo B, Arias-Garcia MA, Allen WE, Singh A, Kuksenko O, Abudayyeh OO, Gootenberg JS, Fu Z, Macrae RK, Buenrostro JD, Regev A, Zhang F. Cell. 2023 Jan 5;186(1):209-229.e26. doi: 10.1016/j.cell.2022.11.026. PubMed 36608654.
Backbone
  Vector backbone: pLX_TRC317
  Backbone manufacturer: Broad Institute Genetic Perturbation Platform
  Backbone size w/o insert (bp): 8264
  Vector type: Mammalian Expression, Lentiviral
  Selectable markers: Puromycin
Growth in bacteria
  Bacterial resistance: Ampicillin, 100 μg/mL
  Growth temperature: 37°C
  Growth strain: NEB Stable
  Copy number: High Copy
Gene/Insert
  Gene/Insert name: MEF2C
  Species: H. sapiens (human)
  Insert size (bp): 1553
  Entrez Gene: MEF2C (a.k.a. C5DELq14.3, DEL5q14.3, NEDHSIL)
  Promoter: EF1a
  Cloning method: Unknown
  Sequencing primers: 5′ GGGTGGAGACTGAAGTTAGGCCAG; 3′ CACATAGCGTAAAAGGAGCAACATAG
Terms and licenses: Academic/Nonprofit Terms; Industry Terms: Not Available to Industry
Depositor comments: NM_001193347,XM_006714625,ENST00000340208 . The transcription factor ORF portion of this plasmid was synthesized by Genewiz. Please test multiple small colonies in case of plasmid recombination. To make this collection available in a timely manner, a portion of this collection was not fully sequenced by Addgene. If an Addgene verified full plasmid sequence is not available, please contact us prior to placing an order to request the full sequence.
How to cite: TFORF0291 was a gift from Feng Zhang (Addgene plasmid # 142587 ; http://n2t.net/addgene:142587 ; RRID:Addgene_142587)
