[The description below was written by a language model from this plasmid's Addgene catalogue record and pLannotate feature annotations shown in this document.]
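Description:
TFORF0291 is a third-generation-style, self-inactivating lentiviral expression plasmid built on the pLX_TRC317 backbone and carrying the human transcription factor MEF2C as its open reading frame. It belongs to a barcoded transcription factor ORF collection in which each construct carries a unique 24-bp barcode, so that the overexpressed factor can be identified by sequencing in pooled screens. In bacteria it is maintained through a high-copy ColE1/pUC-type origin and ampicillin resistance (AmpR). An f1 origin and remnants of a lac/lacZα cloning region with T3 and T7 promoters also lie in the backbone. The depositor notes that the plasmid can recombine, as is common for LTR-containing vectors.

The viral genome is transcribed from an RSV promoter fused to a truncated HIV-1 5' LTR, followed by the Ψ packaging signal with a gag fragment, the RRE for Rev-dependent nuclear export, and a cPPT/CTS element. It ends in a ΔU3 3' LTR that inactivates LTR promoter activity after integration, with an SV40 poly(A) signal downstream. Two cassettes sit between the LTRs. In the first, an SV40 early promoter/origin drives puromycin N-acetyltransferase for selection of transduced mammalian cells. In the second, the strong constitutive EF-1α promoter drives the MEF2C coding sequence, followed by a WPRE that enhances transcript stability and expression. The barcode is not annotated in the feature table. A short U6 promoter fragment was detected between the ORF and the WPRE, but the record does not explain its role. The construct is used to produce lentivirus for stable MEF2C overexpression, for example in directed-differentiation screens.
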