Features (pLannotate 1.2.2; 31 found; start..end, strand, type, name):
      5..231     +  promoter       RSV promoter: Rous sarcoma virus enhancer/promoter
    232..412     +  LTR            5' LTR (truncated): truncated 5' long terminal repeat (LTR) from HIV-1
    459..584     +  misc_feature   HIV-1 Ψ: packaging signal of human immunodeficiency virus type 1
    568..931     +  CDS            HIV-1 gag (fragment): gag protein from human immunodeficiency virus 1; gag
   1077..1310    +  misc_feature   RRE: The Rev response element (RRE) of HIV-1 allows for Rev-dependent mRNA export from the nucleus to the cytoplasm.
   1687..1713    +  CDS            Rev (fragment): human immunodeficiency virus 1 (HIV-1) Rev protein; rev; enhances nuclear export of unspliced and incompletely spliced viral mRNAs
   1720..1743    +  promoter       SV40 promoter (fragment): SV40 early promoter
   1744..1815    +  promoter       SV40 promoter (fragment): SV40 enhancer and early promoter
   1839..1974    +  rep_origin     SV40 ori: SV40 origin of replication
   2020..2616    +  CDS            PuroR (fragment): puromycin N-acetyltransferase; pac from Streptomyces; confers resistance to puromycin
   2665..2782    +  misc_feature   cPPT/CTS: central polypurine tract and central termination sequence of HIV-1
   2847..2913    +  CDS            small t antigen (fragment): SV40 (simian virus 40) small t antigen
   2920..4098    +  promoter       EF-1α promoter: strong constitutive promoter for human elongation factor EF-1α
   4115..5563    +  CDS            MEF2C: MEF2C_HUMAN - Experimental evidence at protein level: Swiss-Prot protein existence level 1. Transcription activator which binds specifically to the MEF2 element present in the regulatory regions of many muscle-specific genes. Controls cardiac morphogenesis and myogenesis, and is also involved in vascular development. Enhances transcriptional activation mediated by SOX18. Plays an essential role in hippocampal-dependent learning and memory by suppressing the number of excitatory synapses and thus regulating basal and evoked synaptic transmission. Crucial for normal neuronal development, distrib
   5579..5632    +  promoter       U6 promoter (fragment): RNA polymerase III promoter for human U6 snRNA
   5674..6262    +  misc_feature   WPRE: woodchuck hepatitis virus posttranscriptional regulatory element
   6313..6332    +  misc_feature   cPPT/CTS (fragment): central polypurine tract and central termination sequence of HIV-1
   6334..6567    +  LTR            3' LTR (ΔU3): self-inactivating 3' long terminal repeat (LTR) from HIV-1
   6645..6766    +  polyA_signal   SV40 poly(A) signal: SV40 polyadenylation signal
   6806..6941    +  rep_origin     SV40 ori: SV40 origin of replication
   6962..6980    -  promoter       T7 promoter: promoter for bacteriophage T7 RNA polymerase
   6988..7143    +  CDS            lacZα (fragment): LacZα fragment of β-galactosidase; lacZ fragment
   7148..7576    +  rep_origin     f1 ori (sequence partly withheld): f1 bacteriophage origin of replication; arrow indicates direction of (+) strand synthesis
   7629..7733    +  promoter       AmpR promoter: bla
   7734..8594    +  CDS            AmpR: β-lactamase; bla; confers resistance to ampicillin, carbenicillin, and related antibiotics
   8765..9353    +  rep_origin     ori: high-copy-number ColE1/pMB1/pBR322/pUC origin of replication
   9536..9628    +  CDS            lacI (fragment): lac repressor; lacI; The lac repressor binds to the lac operator to inhibit transcription in E. coli. This inhibition can be relieved by adding lactose or isopropyl-β-D-thiogalactopyranoside (IPTG).
   9641..9662    +  protein_bind   CAP binding site: CAP binding activates transcription in the presence of cAMP. E. coli catabolite activator protein
   9677..9707    +  promoter       lac promoter: promoter for the E. coli lac operon
   9715..9731    +  protein_bind   lac operator: The lac repressor binds to the lac operator to inhibit transcription in E. coli. This inhibition can be relieved by adding lactose or isopropyl-β-D-thiogalactopyranoside (IPTG). lac repressor encoded by lacI
   9776..9794    +  promoter       T3 promoter: promoter for bacteriophage T3 RNA polymerase
>Addgene plasmid #142587 | TFORF0291 | addgene full sequence | sequence record 395979 | Addgene NGS Result
TTAATGTAGTCTTATGCAATACTCTTGTAGTCTTGCAACATGGTAACGATGAGTTAGCAACATGCCTTAC
AAGGAGAGAAAAAGCACCGTGCATGCCGATTGGTGGAAGTAAGGTGGTACGATCGTGCCTTATTAGGAAG
GCAACAGACGGGTCTGACATGGATTGGACGAACCACTGAATTGCCGCATTGCAGAGATATTGTATTTAAG
TGCCTAGCTCGATACATAAACGGGTCTCTCTGGTTAGACCAGATCTGAGCCTGGGAGCTCTCTGGCTAAC
TAGGGAACCCACTGCTTAAGCCTCAATAAAGCTTGCCTTGAGTGCTTCAAGTAGTGTGTGCCCGTCTGTT
GTGTGACTCTGGTAACTAGAGATCCCTCAGACCCTTTTAGTCAGTGTGGAAAATCTCTAGCAGTGGCGCC
CGAACAGGGACTTGAAAGCGAAAGGGAAACCAGAGGAGCTCTCTCGACGCAGGACTCGGCTTGCTGAAGC
GCGCACGGCAAGAGGCGAGGGGCGGCGACTGGTGAGTACGCCAAAAATTTTGACTAGCGGAGGCTAGAAG
GAGAGAGATGGGTGCGAGAGCGTCAGTATTAAGCGGGGGAGAATTAGATCGCGATGGGAAAAAATTCGGT
TAAGGCCAGGGGGAAAGAAAAAATATAAATTAAAACATATAGTATGGGCAAGCAGGGAGCTAGAACGATT
CGCAGTTAATCCTGGCCTGTTAGAAACATCAGAAGGCTGTAGACAAATACTGGGACAGCTACAACCATCC
CTTCAGACAGGATCAGAAGAACTTAGATCATTATATAATACAGTAGCAACCCTCTATTGTGTGCATCAAA
GGATAGAGATAAAAGACACCAAGGAAGCTTTAGACAAGATAGAGGAAGAGCAAAACAAAAGTAAGACCAC
CGCACAGCAAGCGGCCGCTGATCTTCAGACCTGGAGGAGGAGATATGAGGGACAATTGGAGAAGTGAATT
ATATAAATATAAAGTAGTAAAAATTGAACCATTAGGAGTAGCACCCACCAAGGCAAAGAGAAGAGTGGTG
CAGAGAGAAAAAAGAGCAGTGGGAATAGGAGCTTTGTTCCTTGGGTTCTTGGGAGCAGCAGGAAGCACTA
TGGGCGCAGCGTCAATGACGCTGACGGTACAGGCCAGACAATTATTGTCTGGTATAGTGCAGCAGCAGAA
CAATTTGCTGAGGGCTATTGAGGCGCAACAGCATCTGTTGCAACTCACAGTCTGGGGCATCAAGCAGCTC
CAGGCAAGAATCCTGGCTGTGGAAAGATACCTAAAGGATCAACAGCTCCTGGGGATTTGGGGTTGCTCTG
GAAAACTCATTTGCACCACTGCTGTGCCTTGGAATGCTAGTTGGAGTAATAAATCTCTGGAACAGATTTG
GAATCACACGACCTGGATGGAGTGGGACAGAGAAATTAACAATTACACAAGCTTAATACACTCCTTAATT
GAAGAATCGCAAAACCAGCAAGAAAAGAATGAACAAGAATTATTGGAATTAGATAAATGGGCAAGTTTGT
GGAATTGGTTTAACATAACAAATTGGCTGTGGTATATAAAATTATTCATAATGATAGTAGGAGGCTTGGT
AGGTTTAAGAATAGTTTTTGCTGTACTTTCTATAGTGAATAGAGTTAGGCAGGGATATTCACCATTATCG
TTTCAGACCCACCTCCCAACCCCGAGGGGACCCATGCATTGCATCTCAATTAGTCAGCAACCAGGTGTGG
AAAGTCCCCAGGCTCCCCAGCAGGCAGAAGTATGCAAAGCATGCGTCTCAATTAGTCAGCAACCATAGTC
CCGCCCCTAACTCCGCCCATCCCGCCCCTAACTCCGCCCAGTTCCGCCCATTCTCCGCCCCATGGCTGAC
TAATTTTTTTTATTTATGCAGAGGCCGAGGCCGCCTCGGCCTCTGAGCTATTCCAGAAGTAGTGAGGAGG
CTTTTTTGGAGGCCTAGGCTTTTGCAAAAAGCTTTCTAGAGGTACCACCGGAGCTTACCATGACCGAGTA
CAAGCCCACGGTGCGCCTCGCCACCCGCGACGACGTCCCCAGGGCCGTACGCACCCTCGCCGCCGCGTTC
GCCGACTACCCCGCCACGCGCCACACCGTCGATCCGGACCGCCACATCGAGCGGGTCACCGAGCTGCAAG
AACTCTTCCTCACGCGCGTCGGGCTCGACATCGGCAAGGTGTGGGTCGCGGACGACGGCGCCGCCGTGGC
GGTCTGGACCACGCCGGAGAGCGTCGAAGCGGGGGCGGTGTTCGCCGAGATCGGCCCGCGCATGGCCGAG
TTGAGCGGTTCCCGGCTGGCCGCGCAGCAACAGATGGAAGGCCTCCTGGCGCCGCACCGGCCCAAGGAGC
CCGCGTGGTTCCTGGCCACCGTCGGCGTCTCGCCCGACCACCAGGGCAAGGGTCTGGGCAGCGCCGTCGT
GCTCCCCGGAGTGGAGGCGGCCGAGCGCGCCGGGGTGCCCGCCTTCCTGGAGACCTCCGCGCCCCGCAAC
CTCCCCTTCTACGAGCGGCTCGGCTTCACCGTCACCGCCGACGTCGAGGTGCCCGAAGGACCGCGCACCT
GGTGCATGACCCGCAAGCCCGGTGCCAGTTAACGAATTCTAGATCTTGAGACAAATGGCAGTATTCATCC
ACAATTTTAAAAGAAAAGGGGGGATTGGGGGGTACAGTGCAGGGGAAAGAATAGTAGACATAATAGCAAC
AGACATACAAACTAAAGAATTACAAAAACAAATTACAAAAATTCAAAATTTTCGGGTTTATTACAGGGAC
AGCAGAGATCCACTTTGGCGCCGGCTCGAGGCCTGCAGGTGCAAAGATGGATAAAGTTTTAAACAGAGAG
GAATCTTTGCAGCTAATGGACCTTCTAGGTCTTGAAAGGAGTGGGAATTGGCTCCGGTGCCCGTCAGTGG
GCAGAGCGCACATCGCCCACAGTCCCCGAGAAGTTGGGGGGAGGGGTCGGCAATTGAACCGGTGCCTAGA
GAAGGTGGCGCGGGGTAAACTGGGAAAGTGATGTCGTGTACTGGCTCCGCCTTTTTCCCGAGGGTGGGGG
AGAACCGTATATAAGTGCAGTAGTCGCCGTGAACGTTCTTTTTCGCAACGGGTTTGCCGCCAGAACACAG
GTAAGTGCCGTGTGTGGTTCCCGCGGGCCTGGCCTCTTTACGGGTTATGGCCCTTGCGTGCCTTGAATTA
CTTCCACCTGGCTGCAGTACGTGATTCTTGATCCCGAGCTTCGGGTTGGAAGTGGGTGGGAGAGTTCGAG
GCCTTGCGCTTAAGGAGCCCCTTCGCCTCGTGCTTGAGTTGAGGCCTGGCCTGGGCGCTGGGGCCGCCGC
GTGCGAATCTGGTGGCACCTTCGCGCCTGTCTCGCTGCTTTCGATAAGTCTCTAGCCATTTAAAATTTTT
GATGACCTGCTGCGACGCTTTTTTTCTGGCAAGATAGTCTTGTAAATGCGGGCCAAGATCTGCACACTGG
TATTTCGGTTTTTGGGGCCGCGGGCGGCGACGGGGCCCGTGCGTCCCAGCGCACATGTTCGGCGAGGCGG
GGCCTGCGAGCGCGGCCACCGAGAATCGGACGGGGGTAGTCTCAAGCTGGCCGGCCTGCTCTGGTGCCTG
GCCTCGCGCCGCCGTGTATCGCCCCGCCCTGGGCGGCAAGGCTGGCCCGGTCGGCACCAGTTGCGTGAGC
GGAAAGATGGCCGCTTCCCGGCCCTGCTGCAGGGAGCTCAAAATGGAGGACGCGGCGCTCGGGAGAGCGG
GCGGGTGAGTCACCCACACAAAGGAAAAGGGCCTTTCCGTCCTCAGCCGTCGCTTCATGTGACTCCACGG
AGTACCGGGCGCCGTCCAGGCACCTCGATTAGTTCTCGAGCTTTTGGAGTACGTCGTCTTTAGGTTGGGG
GGAGGGGTTTTATGCGATGGAGTTTCCCCACACTGAGTGGGTGGAGACTGAAGTTAGGCCAGCTTGGCAC
TTGATGTAATTCTCCTTGGAATTTGCCCTTTTTGAGTTTGGATCTTGGTTCATTCTCAAGCCTCAGACAG
TGGTTCAAAGTTTTTTTCTTCCATTTCAGGTGTCGTGAGGCTAGCACCGCCACCATGGGGAGAAAAAAGA
TTCAGATTACGAGGATTATGGATGAACGTAACAGACAGGTGACATTTACAAAGAGGAAATTTGGGTTGAT
GAAGAAGGCTTATGAGCTGAGCGTGCTGTGTGACTGTGAGATTGCGCTGATCATCTTCAACAGCACCAAC
AAGCTGTTCCAGTATGCCAGCACCGACATGGACAAAGTGCTTCTCAAGTACACGGAGTACAACGAGCCGC
ATGAGAGCCGGACAAACTCAGACATCGTGGAGACGTTGAGAAAGAAGGGCCTTAATGGCTGTGACAGCCC
AGACCCCGATGCGGACGATTCCGCATTGAACAAGAAAGAAAACAAAGGCTGTGAAAGCCCCGATCCCGAC
TCCTCTTATGCACTCACCCCACGCACTGAAGAAAAATACAAAAAAATTAATGAAGAATTTGATAATATGA
TCAAGAGTCATAAAATTCCTGCTGTTCCACCTCCCAACTTCGAGATGCCAGTCTCCATCCCAGTGTCCAG
CCACAACAGTTTGGTGTACAGCAACCCTGTCAGCTCACTGGGAAACCCCAACCTATTGCCACTGGCTCAC
CCTTCTCTGCAGAGGAATAGTATGTCTCCTGGTGTAACACATCGACCTCCAAGTGCAGGTAACACAGGTG
GTCTGATGGGTGGAGACCTCACGTCTGGTGCAGGCACCAGTGCAGGGAACGGGTATGGCAATCCCCGAAA
CTCACCAGGTCTGCTGGTCTCACCTGGTAACTTGAACAAGAATATGCAAGCAAAATCTCCTCCCCCAATG
AATTTAGGAATGAATAACCGTAAACCAGATCTCCGAGTTCTTATTCCACCAGGCAGCAAGAATACGATGC
CATCAGTGAATCAAAGGATAAATAACTCCCAGTCGGCTCAGTCATTGGCTACCCCAGTGGTTTCCGTAGC
AACTCCTACTTTACCAGGACAAGGAATGGGAGGATATCCATCAGCCATTTCAACAACATATGGTACCGAG
TACTCTCTGAGTAGTGCAGACCTGTCATCTCTGTCTGGGTTTAACACCGCCAGCGCTCTTCACCTTGGTT
CAGTAACTGGCTGGCAACAGCAACACCTACATAACATGCCACCATCTGCCCTCAGTCAGTTGGGAGCTTG
CACTAGCACTCATTTATCTCAGAGTTCAAATCTCTCCCTGCCTTCTACTCAAAGCCTCAACATCAAGTCA
GAACCTGTTTCTCCTCCTAGAGACCGTACCACCACCCCTTCGAGATACCCACAACACACGCGCCACGAGG
CGGGGAGATCTCCTGTTGACAGCTTGAGCAGCTGTAGCAGTTCGTACGACGGGAGCGACCGAGAGGATCA
CCGGAACGAATTCCACTCCCCCATTGGACTCACCAGACCTTCGCCGGACGAAAGGGAAAGTCCCTCAGTC
AAGCGCATGCGACTTTCTGAAGGATGGGCAACATAGTAATGAACTAGTCCGTAACTTGAAAGTATTTCGA
TTTCTTGGCTTTATATATCTTGTGGAAAGGACGAGCCGTACGCAATCCCTTCCTAGTTACGCGTTAAGTC
GACAATCAACCTCTGGATTACAAAATTTGTGAAAGATTGACTGGTATTCTTAACTATGTTGCTCCTTTTA
CGCTATGTGGATACGCTGCTTTAATGCCTTTGTATCATGCTATTGCTTCCCGTATGGCTTTCATTTTCTC
CTCCTTGTATAAATCCTGGTTGCTGTCTCTTTATGAGGAGTTGTGGCCCGTTGTCAGGCAACGTGGCGTG
GTGTGCACTGTGTTTGCTGACGCAACCCCCACTGGTTGGGGCATTGCCACCACCTGTCAGCTCCTTTCCG
GGACTTTCGCTTTCCCCCTCCCTATTGCCACGGCGGAACTCATCGCCGCCTGCCTTGCCCGCTGCTGGAC
AGGGGCTCGGCTGTTGGGCACTGACAATTCCGTGGTGTTGTCGGGGAAATCATCGTCCTTTCCTTGGCTG
CTCGCCTGTGTTGCCACCTGGATTCTGCGCGGGACGTCCTTCTGCTACGTCCCTTCGGCCCTCAATCCAG
CGGACCTTCCTTCCCGCGGCCTGCTGCCGGCTCTGCGGCCTCTTCCGCGTCTTCGCCTTCGCCCTCAGAC
GAGTCGGATCTCCCTTTGGGCCGCCTCCCCGCGTCGACTTTAAGACCAATGACTTACAAGGCAGCTGTAG
ATCTTAGCCACTTTTTAAAAGAAAAGGGGGGACTGGAAGGGCTAATTCACTCCCAACGAAGACAAGATCT
GCTTTTTGCTTGTACTGGGTCTCTCTGGTTAGACCAGATCTGAGCCTGGGAGCTCTCTGGCTAACTAGGG
AACCCACTGCTTAAGCCTCAATAAAGCTTGCCTTGAGTGCTTCAAGTAGTGTGTGCCCGTCTGTTGTGTG
ACTCTGGTAACTAGAGATCCCTCAGACCCTTTTAGTCAGTGTGGAAAATCTCTAGCAGTACGTATAGTAG
TTCATGTCATCTTATTATTCAGTATTTATAACTTGCAAAGAAATGAATATCAGAGAGTGAGAGGAACTTG
TTTATTGCAGCTTATAATGGTTACAAATAAAGCAATAGCATCACAAATTTCACAAATAAAGCATTTTTTT
CACTGCATTCTAGTTGTGGTTTGTCCAAACTCATCAATGTATCTTATCATGTCTGGCTCTAGCTATCCCG
CCCCTAACTCCGCCCATCCCGCCCCTAACTCCGCCCAGTTCCGCCCATTCTCCGCCCCATGGCTGACTAA
TTTTTTTTATTTATGCAGAGGCCGAGGCCGCCTCGGCCTCTGAGCTATTCCAGAAGTAGTGAGGAGGCTT
TTTTGGAGGCCTAGGGACGTACCCAATTCGCCCTATAGTGAGTCGTATTACGCGCGCTCACTGGCCGTCG
TTTTACAACGTCGTGACTGGGAAAACCCTGGCGTTACCCAACTTAATCGCCTTGCAGCACATCCCCCTTT
CGCCAGCTGGCGTAATAGCGAAGAGGCCCGCACCGATCGCCCTTCCCAACAGTTGCGCAGCCTGAATGGC
GAATGGG
[124 nt withheld, positions 7148-7271]
C
[91 nt withheld, positions 7273-7363]
A
[49 nt withheld, positions 7365-7413]
CCTTTGACGTTGGAGTCCACGTTCTTT
[37 nt withheld, positions 7441-7477]
ACCCTATCTCGGTCTATTCTTTTGATTTATAAGGGATTTTGCCGATTTCGGCCTATTGGTTAAAAAATGA
GCTGATTTAACAAAAATTTAACGCGAATTTTAACAAAATATTAACGCTTACAATTTAGGTGGCACTTTTC
GGGGAAATGTGCGCGGAACCCCTATTTGTTTATTTTTCTAAATACATTCAAATATGTATCCGCTCATGAG
ACAATAACCCTGATAAATGCTTCAATAATATTGAAAAAGGAAGAGTATGAGTATTCAACATTTCCGTGTC
GCCCTTATTCCCTTTTTTGCGGCATTTTGCCTTCCTGTTTTTGCTCACCCAGAAACGCTGGTGAAAGTAA
AAGATGCTGAAGATCAGTTGGGTGCACGAGTGGGTTACATCGAACTGGATCTCAACAGCGGTAAGATCCT
TGAGAGTTTTCGCCCCGAAGAACGTTTTCCAATGATGAGCACTTTTAAAGTTCTGCTATGTGGCGCGGTA
TTATCCCGTATTGACGCCGGGCAAGAGCAACTCGGTCGCCGCATACACTATTCTCAGAATGACTTGGTTG
AGTACTCACCAGTCACAGAAAAGCATCTTACGGATGGCATGACAGTAAGAGAATTATGCAGTGCTGCCAT
AACCATGAGTGATAACACTGCGGCCAACTTACTTCTGACAACGATCGGAGGACCGAAGGAGCTAACCGCT
TTTTTGCACAACATGGGGGATCATGTAACTCGCCTTGATCGTTGGGAACCGGAGCTGAATGAAGCCATAC
CAAACGACGAGCGTGACACCACGATGCCTGTAGCAATGGCAACAACGTTGCGCAAACTATTAACTGGCGA
ACTACTTACTCTAGCTTCCCGGCAACAATTAATAGACTGGATGGAGGCGGATAAAGTTGCAGGACCACTT
CTGCGCTCGGCCCTTCCGGCTGGCTGGTTTATTGCTGATAAATCTGGAGCCGGTGAGCGTGGGTCTCGCG
GTATCATTGCAGCACTGGGGCCAGATGGTAAGCCCTCCCGTATCGTAGTTATCTACACGACGGGGAGTCA
GGCAACTATGGATGAACGAAATAGACAGATCGCTGAGATAGGTGCCTCACTGATTAAGCATTGGTAACTG
TCAGACCAAGTTTACTCATATATACTTTAGATTGATTTAAAACTTCATTTTTAATTTAAAAGGATCTAGG
TGAAGATCCTTTTTGATAATCTCATGACCAAAATCCCTTAACGTGAGTTTTCGTTCCACTGAGCGTCAGA
CCCCGTAGAAAAGATCAAAGGATCTTCTTGAGATCCTTTTTTTCTGCGCGTAATCTGCTGCTTGCAAACA
AAAAAACCACCGCTACCAGCGGTGGTTTGTTTGCCGGATCAAGAGCTACCAACTCTTTTTCCGAAGGTAA
CTGGCTTCAGCAGAGCGCAGATACCAAATACTGTTCTTCTAGTGTAGCCGTAGTTAGGCCACCACTTCAA
GAACTCTGTAGCACCGCCTACATACCTCGCTCTGCTAATCCTGTTACCAGTGGCTGCTGCCAGTGGCGAT
AAGTCGTGTCTTACCGGGTTGGACTCAAGACGATAGTTACCGGATAAGGCGCAGCGGTCGGGCTGAACGG
GGGGTTCGTGCACACAGCCCAGCTTGGAGCGAACGACCTACACCGAACTGAGATACCTACAGCGTGAGCT
ATGAGAAAGCGCCACGCTTCCCGAAGGGAGAAAGGCGGACAGGTATCCGGTAAGCGGCAGGGTCGGAACA
GGAGAGCGCACGAGGGAGCTTCCAGGGGGAAACGCCTGGTATCTTTATAGTCCTGTCGGGTTTCGCCACC
TCTGACTTGAGCGTCGATTTTTGTGATGCTCGTCAGGGGGGCGGAGCCTATGGAAAAACGCCAGCAACGC
GGCCTTTTTACGGTTCCTGGCCTTTTGCTGGCCTTTTGCTCACATGTTCTTTCCTGCGTTATCCCCTGAT
TCTGTGGATAACCGTATTACCGCCTTTGAGTGAGCTGATACCGCTCGCCGCAGCCGAACGACCGAGCGCA
GCGAGTCAGTGAGCGAGGAAGCGGAAGAGCGCCCAATACGCAAACCGCCTCTCCCCGCGCGTTGGCCGAT
TCATTAATGCAGCTGGCACGACAGGTTTCCCGACTGGAAAGCGGGCAGTGAGCGCAACGCAATTAATGTG
AGTTAGCTCACTCATTAGGCACCCCAGGCTTTACACTTTATGCTTCCGGCTCGTATGTTGTGTGGAATTG
TGAGCGGATAACAATTTCACACAGGAAACAGCTATGACCATGATTACGCCAAGCGCGCAATTAACCCTCA
CTAAAGGGAACAAAAGCTGGAGCTGCAAGC
