>Addgene plasmid #142587 | TFORF0291 | depositor partial sequence | sequence record 279899 | Insert
ACCGCCACCATGGGGAGAAAAAAGATTCAGATTACGAGGATTATGGATGAACGTAACAGACAGGTGACAT
TTACAAAGAGGAAATTTGGGTTGATGAAGAAGGCTTATGAGCTGAGCGTGCTGTGTGACTGTGAGATTGC
GCTGATCATCTTCAACAGCACCAACAAGCTGTTCCAGTATGCCAGCACCGACATGGACAAAGTGCTTCTC
AAGTACACGGAGTACAACGAGCCGCATGAGAGCCGGACAAACTCAGACATCGTGGAGACGTTGAGAAAGA
AGGGCCTTAATGGCTGTGACAGCCCAGACCCCGATGCGGACGATTCCGCATTGAACAAGAAAGAAAACAA
AGGCTGTGAAAGCCCCGATCCCGACTCCTCTTATGCACTCACCCCACGCACTGAAGAAAAATACAAAAAA
ATTAATGAAGAATTTGATAATATGATCAAGAGTCATAAAATTCCTGCTGTTCCACCTCCCAACTTCGAGA
TGCCAGTCTCCATCCCAGTGTCCAGCCACAACAGTTTGGTGTACAGCAACCCTGTCAGCTCACTGGGAAA
CCCCAACCTATTGCCACTGGCTCACCCTTCTCTGCAGAGGAATAGTATGTCTCCTGGTGTAACACATCGA
CCTCCAAGTGCAGGTAACACAGGTGGTCTGATGGGTGGAGACCTCACGTCTGGTGCAGGCACCAGTGCAG
GGAACGGGTATGGCAATCCCCGAAACTCACCAGGTCTGCTGGTCTCACCTGGTAACTTGAACAAGAATAT
GCAAGCAAAATCTCCTCCCCCAATGAATTTAGGAATGAATAACCGTAAACCAGATCTCCGAGTTCTTATT
CCACCAGGCAGCAAGAATACGATGCCATCAGTGAATCAAAGGATAAATAACTCCCAGTCGGCTCAGTCAT
TGGCTACCCCAGTGGTTTCCGTAGCAACTCCTACTTTACCAGGACAAGGAATGGGAGGATATCCATCAGC
CATTTCAACAACATATGGTACCGAGTACTCTCTGAGTAGTGCAGACCTGTCATCTCTGTCTGGGTTTAAC
ACCGCCAGCGCTCTTCACCTTGGTTCAGTAACTGGCTGGCAACAGCAACACCTACATAACATGCCACCAT
CTGCCCTCAGTCAGTTGGGAGCTTGCACTAGCACTCATTTATCTCAGAGTTCAAATCTCTCCCTGCCTTC
TACTCAAAGCCTCAACATCAAGTCAGAACCTGTTTCTCCTCCTAGAGACCGTACCACCACCCCTTCGAGA
TACCCACAACACACGCGCCACGAGGCGGGGAGATCTCCTGTTGACAGCTTGAGCAGCTGTAGCAGTTCGT
ACGACGGGAGCGACCGAGAGGATCACCGGAACGAATTCCACTCCCCCATTGGACTCACCAGACCTTCGCC
GGACGAAAGGGAAAGTCCCTCAGTCAAGCGCATGCGACTTTCTGAAGGATGGGCAACATAGTAATGAACT
AGTCCGTAACTTGAAAGTATTTCGATTTCTTGGCTTTATATATCTTGTGGAAAGGACGAGCCGTACGCAA
TCCCTTCCTAGTT
