>Addgene plasmid #142587 | TFORF0291 | depositor partial sequence | sequence record 279900 | Barcode
GCCGTACGCAATCCCTTCCTAGTT
